>Addgene plasmid #124808 | PX458-gR2A_ISO | addgene full sequence | sequence record 244309 | Addgene NGS Result
GAGGGCCTATTTCCCATGATTCCTTCATATTTGCATATACGATACAAGGCTGTTAGAGAGATAATTGGAA
TTAATTTGACTGTAAACACAAAGATATTAGTACAAAATACGTGACGTAGAAAGTAATAATTTCTTGGGTA
GTTTGCAGTTTTAAAATTATGTTTTAAAATGGACTATCATATGCTTACCGTAACTTGAAAGTATTTCGAT
TTCTTGGCTTTATATATCTTGTGGAAAGGACGAAAACTGTAGACAGCCACAGACTTGGTTTTAGAGCTAG
AAATAGCAAGTTAAAATAAGGCTAGTCCGTTATCAACTTGAAAAAGTGGCACCGAGTCGGTGCTTTTTTG
TTTTAGAGCTAGAAATAGCAAGTTAAAATAAGGCTAGTCCGTTTTTAGCGCGTGCGCCAATTCTGCAGAC
AAATGGCTCTAGAGGTACCCGTTACATAACTTACGGTAAATGGCCCGCCTGGCTGACCGCCCAACGACCC
CCGCCCATTGACGTCAATAGTAACGCCAATAGGGACTTTCCATTGACGTCAATGGGTGGAGTATTTACGG
TAAACTGCCCACTTGGCAGTACATCAAGTGTATCATATGCCAAGTACGCCCCCTATTGACGTCAATGACG
GTAAATGGCCCGCCTGGCATTGTGCCCAGTACATGACCTTATGGGACTTTCCTACTTGGCAGTACATCTA
CGTATTAGTCATCGCTATTACCATGGTCGAGGTGAGCCCCACGTTCTGCTTCACTCTCCCCATCTCCCCC
CCCTCCCCACCCCCAATTTTGTATTTATTTATTTTTTAATTATTTTGTGCAGCGATGGGGGCGGGGGGGG
GGGGGGGGCGCGCGCCRGGSGGGGSGGGGSGGGGSGRGGGGSGGGGSGGGGCGAGGCGGAGAGGTGCGGC
GGCAGCCAATCAGAGCGGCGCGCTCCGAAAGTTTCCTTTTATGGCGAGGCGGCGGCGGCGGCGGCCCTAT
AAAAAGCGAAGCGCGCGGCGGGCGGGAGTCGCTGCGCGCTGCCTTCGCCCCGTGCCCCGCTCCGCCGCCG
CCTCGCGCCGCCCGCCCCGGCTCTGACTGACCGCGTTACTCCCACAGGTGAGCGGGCGGGACGGCCCTTC
TCCTCCGGGCTGTAATTAGCTGAGCAAGAGGTAAGGGTTTAAGGGATGGTTGGTTGGTGGGGTATTAATG
TTTAATTACCTGGAGCACCTGCCTGAAATCACTTTTTTTCAGGTTGGACCGGTGCCACCATGGACTATAA
GGACCACGACGGAGACTACAAGGATCATGATATTGATTACAAAGACGATGACGATAAGATGGCCCCAAAG
AAGAAGCGGAAGGTCGGTATCCACGGAGTCCCAGCAGCCGACAAGAAGTACAGCATCGGCCTGGACATCG
GCACCAACTCTGTGGGCTGGGCCGTGATCACCGACGAGTACAAGGTGCCCAGCAAGAAATTCAAGGTGCT
GGGCAACACCGACCGGCACAGCATCAAGAAGAACCTGATCGGAGCCCTGCTGTTCGACAGCGGCGAAACA
GCCGAGGCCACCCGGCTGAAGAGAACCGCCAGAAGAAGATACACCAGACGGAAGAACCGGATCTGCTATC
TGCAAGAGATCTTCAGCAACGAGATGGCCAAGGTGGACGACAGCTTCTTCCACAGACTGGAAGAGTCCTT
CCTGGTGGAAGAGGATAAGAAGCACGAGCGGCACCCCATCTTCGGCAACATCGTGGACGAGGTGGCCTAC
CACGAGAAGTACCCCACCATCTACCACCTGAGAAAGAAACTGGTGGACAGCACCGACAAGGCCGACCTGC
GGCTGATCTATCTGGCCCTGGCCCACATGATCAAGTTCCGGGGCCACTTCCTGATCGAGGGCGACCTGAA
CCCCGACAACAGCGACGTGGACAAGCTGTTCATCCAGCTGGTGCAGACCTACAACCAGCTGTTCGAGGAA
AACCCCATCAACGCCAGCGGCGTGGACGCCAAGGCCATCCTGTCTGCCAGACTGAGCAAGAGCAGACGGC
TGGAAAATCTGATCGCCCAGCTGCCCGGCGAGAAGAAGAATGGCCTGTTCGGAAACCTGATTGCCCTGAG
CCTGGGCCTGACCCCCAACTTCAAGAGCAACTTCGACCTGGCCGAGGATGCCAAACTGCAGCTGAGCAAG
GACACCTACGACGACGACCTGGACAACCTGCTGGCCCAGATCGGCGACCAGTACGCCGACCTGTTTCTGG
CCGCCAAGAACCTGTCCGACGCCATCCTGCTGAGCGACATCCTGAGAGTGAACACCGAGATCACCAAGGC
CCCCCTGAGCGCCTCTATGATCAAGAGATACGACGAGCACCACCAGGACCTGACCCTGCTGAAAGCTCTC
GTGCGGCAGCAGCTGCCTGAGAAGTACAAAGAGATTTTCTTCGACCAGAGCAAGAACGGCTACGCCGGCT
ACATTGACGGCGGAGCCAGCCAGGAAGAGTTCTACAAGTTCATCAAGCCCATCCTGGAAAAGATGGACGG
CACCGAGGAACTGCTCGTGAAGCTGAACAGAGAGGACCTGCTGCGGAAGCAGCGGACCTTCGACAACGGC
AGCATCCCCCACCAGATCCACCTGGGAGAGCTGCACGCCATTCTGCGGCGGCAGGAAGATTTTTACCCAT
TCCTGAAGGACAACCGGGAAAAGATCGAGAAGATCCTGACCTTCCGCATCCCCTACTACGTGGGCCCTCT
GGCCAGGGGAAACAGCAAATTCGCCTGGATGACCAGAAAGAGCGAGGAAACCATCACCCCCTGGAACTTC
GAGGAAGTGGTGGACAAGGGCGCTTCCGCCCAGAGCTTCATCGAGCGGATGACCAACTTCGATAAGAACC
TGCCCAACGAGAAGGTGCTGCCCAAGCACAGCCTGCTGTACGAGTACTTCACCGTGTATAACGAGCTGAC
CAAAGTGAAATACGTGACCGAGGGAATGAGAAAGCCCGCCTTCCTGAGCGGCGAGCAGAAAAAGGCCATC
GTGGACCTGCTGTTCAAGACCAACCGGAAAGTGACCGTGAAGCAGCTGAAAGAGGACTACTTCAAGAAAA
TCGAGTGCTTCGACTCCGTGGAAATCTCCGGCGTGGAAGATCGGTTCAACGCCTCCCTGGGCACATACCA
CGATCTGCTGAAAATTATCAAGGACAAGGACTTCCTGGACAATGAGGAAAACGAGGACATTCTGGAAGAT
ATCGTGCTGACCCTGACACTGTTTGAGGACAGAGAGATGATCGAGGAACGGCTGAAAACCTATGCCCACC
TGTTCGACGACAAAGTGATGAAGCAGCTGAAGCGGCGGAGATACACCGGCTGGGGCAGGCTGAGCCGGAA
GCTGATCAACGGCATCCGGGACAAGCAGTCCGGCAAGACAATCCTGGATTTCCTGAAGTCCGACGGCTTC
GCCAACAGAAACTTCATGCAGCTGATCCACGACGACAGCCTGACCTTTAAAGAGGACATCCAGAAAGCCC
AGGTGTCCGGCCAGGGCGATAGCCTGCACGAGCACATTGCCAATCTGGCCGGCAGCCCCGCCATTAAGAA
GGGCATCCTGCAGACAGTGAAGGTGGTGGACGAGCTCGTGAAAGTGATGGGCCGGCACAAGCCCGAGAAC
ATCGTGATCGAAATGGCCAGAGAGAACCAGACCACCCAGAAGGGACAGAAGAACAGCCGCGAGAGAATGA
AGCGGATCGAAGAGGGCATCAAAGAGCTGGGCAGCCAGATCCTGAAAGAACACCCCGTGGAAAACACCCA
GCTGCAGAACGAGAAGCTGTACCTGTACTACCTGCAGAATGGGCGGGATATGTACGTGGACCAGGAACTG
GACATCAACCGGCTGTCCGACTACGATGTGGACCATATCGTGCCTCAGAGCTTTCTGAAGGACGACTCCA
TCGACAACAAGGTGCTGACCAGAAGCGACAAGAACCGGGGCAAGAGCGACAACGTGCCCTCCGAAGAGGT
CGTGAAGAAGATGAAGAACTACTGGCGGCAGCTGCTGAACGCCAAGCTGATTACCCAGAGAAAGTTCGAC
AATCTGACCAAGGCCGAGAGAGGCGGCCTGAGCGAACTGGATAAGGCCGGCTTCATCAAGAGACAGCTGG
TGGAAACCCGGCAGATCACAAAGCACGTGGCACAGATCCTGGACTCCCGGATGAACACTAAGTACGACGA
GAATGACAAGCTGATCCGGGAAGTGAAAGTGATCACCCTGAAGTCCAAGCTGGTGTCCGATTTCCGGAAG
GATTTCCAGTTTTACAAAGTGCGCGAGATCAACAACTACCACCACGCCCACGACGCCTACCTGAACGCCG
TCGTGGGAACCGCCCTGATCAAAAAGTACCCTAAGCTGGAAAGCGAGTTCGTGTACGGCGACTACAAGGT
GTACGACGTGCGGAAGATGATCGCCAAGAGCGAGCAGGAAATCGGCAAGGCTACCGCCAAGTACTTCTTC
TACAGCAACATCATGAACTTTTTCAAGACCGAGATTACCCTGGCCAACGGCGAGATCCGGAAGCGGCCTC
TGATCGAGACAAACGGCGAAACCGGGGAGATCGTGTGGGATAAGGGCCGGGATTTTGCCACCGTGCGGAA
AGTGCTGAGCATGCCCCAAGTGAATATCGTGAAAAAGACCGAGGTGCAGACAGGCGGCTTCAGCAAAGAG
TCTATCCTGCCCAAGAGGAACAGCGATAAGCTGATCGCCAGAAAGAAGGACTGGGACCCTAAGAAGTACG
GCGGCTTCGACAGCCCCACCGTGGCCTATTCTGTGCTGGTGGTGGCCAAAGTGGAAAAGGGCAAGTCCAA
GAAACTGAAGAGTGTGAAAGAGCTGCTGGGGATCACCATCATGGAAAGAAGCAGCTTCGAGAAGAATCCC
ATCGACTTTCTGGAAGCCAAGGGCTACAAAGAAGTGAAAAAGGACCTGATCATCAAGCTGCCTAAGTACT
CCCTGTTCGAGCTGGAAAACGGCCGGAAGAGAATGCTGGCCTCTGCCGGCGAACTGCAGAAGGGAAACGA
ACTGGCCCTGCCCTCCAAATATGTGAACTTCCTGTACCTGGCCAGCCACTATGAGAAGCTGAAGGGCTCC
CCCGAGGATAATGAGCAGAAACAGCTGTTTGTGGAACAGCACAAGCACTACCTGGACGAGATCATCGAGC
AGATCAGCGAGTTCTCCAAGAGAGTGATCCTGGCCGACGCTAATCTGGACAAAGTGCTGTCCGCCTACAA
CAAGCACCGGGATAAGCCCATCAGAGAGCAGGCCGAGAATATCATCCACCTGTTTACCCTGACCAATCTG
GGAGCCCCTGCCGCCTTCAAGTACTTTGACACCACCATCGACCGGAAGAGGTACACCAGCACCAAAGAGG
TGCTGGACGCCACCCTGATCCACCAGAGCATCACCGGCCTGTACGAGACACGGATCGACCTGTCTCAGCT
GGGAGGCGACAAAAGGCCGGCGGCCACGAAAAAGGCCGGCCAGGCAAAAAAGAAAAAGGAATTCGGCAGT
GGAGAGGGCAGAGGAAGTCTGCTAACATGCGGTGACGTCGAGGAGAATCCTGGCCCAGTGAGCAAGGGCG
AGGAGCTGTTCACCGGGGTGGTGCCCATCCTGGTCGAGCTGGACGGCGACGTAAACGGCCACAAGTTCAG
CGTGTCCGGCGAGGGCGAGGGCGATGCCACCTACGGCAAGCTGACCCTGAAGTTCATCTGCACCACCGGC
AAGCTGCCCGTGCCCTGGCCCACCCTCGTGACCACCCTGACCTACGGCGTGCAGTGCTTCAGCCGCTACC
CCGACCACATGAAGCAGCACGACTTCTTCAAGTCCGCCATGCCCGAAGGCTACGTCCAGGAGCGCACCAT
CTTCTTCAAGGACGACGGCAACTACAAGACCCGCGCCGAGGTGAAGTTCGAGGGCGACACCCTGGTGAAC
CGCATCGAGCTGAAGGGCATCGACTTCAAGGAGGACGGCAACATCCTGGGGCACAAGCTGGAGTACAACT
ACAACAGCCACAACGTCTATATCATGGCCGACAAGCAGAAGAACGGCATCAAGGTGAACTTCAAGATCCG
CCACAACATCGAGGACGGCAGCGTGCAGCTCGCCGACCACTACCAGCAGAACACCCCCATCGGCGACGGC
CCCGTGCTGCTGCCCGACAACCACTACCTGAGCACCCAGTCCGCCCTGAGCAAAGACCCCAACGAGAAGC
GCGATCACATGGTCCTGCTGGAGTTCGTGACCGCCGCCGGGATCACTCTCGGCATGGACGAGCTGTACAA
GGAATTCTAACTAGAGCTCGCTGATCAGCCTCGACTGTGCCTTCTAGTTGCCAGCCATCTGTTGTTTGCC
CCTCCCCCGTGCCTTCCTTGACCCTGGAAGGTGCCACTCCCACTGTCCTTTCCTAATAAAATGAGGAAAT
TGCATCGCATTGTCTGAGTAGGTGTCATTCTATTCTGGGGGGTGGGGTGGGGCAGGACAGCAAGGGGGAG
GATTGGGAAGAGAATAGCAGGCATGCTGGGGAGCGGCCGCAGGAACCCCTAGTGATGGAGTTGGCCACTC
CCTCTCTGCGCGCTCGCTCGCTCACTGAGGCCGGGCGACCAAAGGTCGCCCGACGCCCGGGCTTTGCCCG
GGCGGCCTCAGTGAGCGAGCGAGCGCGCAGCTGCCTGCAGGGGCGCCTGATGCGGTATTTTCTCCTTACG
CATCTGTGCGGTATTTCACACCGCATA
[95 nt withheld, positions 6748-6842]
T
[46 nt withheld, positions 6844-6889]
C
[141 nt withheld, positions 6891-7031]
CCTTTGACGTTGGAGTCCACGTTCTTT
[37 nt withheld, positions 7059-7095]
ACTCTATCTCGGGCTATTCTTTTGATTTATAAGGGATTTTGCCGATTTCGGTCTATTGGTTAAAAAATGA
GCTGATTTAACAAAAATTTAACGCGAATTTTAACAAAATATTAACGTTTACAATTTTATGGTGCACTCTC
AGTACAATCTGCTCTGATGCCGCATAGTTAAGCCAGCCCCGACACCCGCCAACACCCGCTGACGCGCCCT
GACGGGCTTGTCTGCTCCCGGCATCCGCTTACAGACAAGCTGTGACCGTCTCCGGGAGCTGCATGTGTCA
GAGGTTTTCACCGTCATCACCGAAACGCGCGAGACGAAAGGGCCTCGTGATACGCCTATTTTTATAGGTT
AATGTCATGATAATAATGGTTTCTTAGACGTCAGGTGGCACTTTTCGGGGAAATGTGCGCGGAACCCCTA
TTTGTTTATTTTTCTAAATACATTCAAATATGTATCCGCTCATGAGACAATAACCCTGATAAATGCTTCA
ATAATATTGAAAAAGGAAGAGTATGAGTATTCAACATTTCCGTGTCGCCCTTATTCCCTTTTTTGCGGCA
TTTTGCCTTCCTGTTTTTGCTCACCCAGAAACGCTGGTGAAAGTAAAAGATGCTGAAGATCAGTTGGGTG
CACGAGTGGGTTACATCGAACTGGATCTCAACAGCGGTAAGATCCTTGAGAGTTTTCGCCCCGAAGAACG
TTTTCCAATGATGAGCACTTTTAAAGTTCTGCTATGTGGCGCGGTATTATCCCGTATTGACGCCGGGCAA
GAGCAACTCGGTCGCCGCATACACTATTCTCAGAATGACTTGGTTGAGTACTCACCAGTCACAGAAAAGC
ATCTTACGGATGGCATGACAGTAAGAGAATTATGCAGTGCTGCCATAACCATGAGTGATAACACTGCGGC
CAACTTACTTCTGACAACGATCGGAGGACCGAAGGAGCTAACCGCTTTTTTGCACAACATGGGGGATCAT
GTAACTCGCCTTGATCGTTGGGAACCGGAGCTGAATGAAGCCATACCAAACGACGAGCGTGACACCACGA
TGCCTGTAGCAATGGCAACAACGTTGCGCAAACTATTAACTGGCGAACTACTTACTCTAGCTTCCCGGCA
ACAATTAATAGACTGGATGGAGGCGGATAAAGTTGCAGGACCACTTCTGCGCTCGGCCCTTCCGGCTGGC
TGGTTTATTGCTGATAAATCTGGAGCCGGTGAGCGTGGAAGCCGCGGTATCATTGCAGCACTGGGGCCAG
ATGGTAAGCCCTCCCGTATCGTAGTTATCTACACGACGGGGAGTCAGGCAACTATGGATGAACGAAATAG
ACAGATCGCTGAGATAGGTGCCTCACTGATTAAGCATTGGTAACTGTCAGACCAAGTTTACTCATATATA
CTTTAGATTGATTTAAAACTTCATTTTTAATTTAAAAGGATCTAGGTGAAGATCCTTTTTGATAATCTCA
TGACCAAAATCCCTTAACGTGAGTTTTCGTTCCACTGAGCGTCAGACCCCGTAGAAAAGATCAAAGGATC
TTCTTGAGATCCTTTTTTTCTGCGCGTAATCTGCTGCTTGCAAACAAAAAAACCACCGCTACCAGCGGTG
GTTTGTTTGCCGGATCAAGAGCTACCAACTCTTTTTCCGAAGGTAACTGGCTTCAGCAGAGCGCAGATAC
CAAATACTGTTCTTCTAGTGTAGCCGTAGTTAGGCCACCACTTCAAGAACTCTGTAGCACCGCCTACATA
CCTCGCTCTGCTAATCCTGTTACCAGTGGCTGCTGCCAGTGGCGATAAGTCGTGTCTTACCGGGTTGGAC
TCAAGACGATAGTTACCGGATAAGGCGCAGCGGTCGGGCTGAACGGGGGGTTCGTGCACACAGCCCAGCT
TGGAGCGAACGACCTACACCGAACTGAGATACCTACAGCGTGAGCTATGAGAAAGCGCCACGCTTCCCGA
AGGGAGAAAGGCGGACAGGTATCCGGTAAGCGGCAGGGTCGGAACAGGAGAGCGCACGAGGGAGCTTCCA
GGGGGAAACGCCTGGTATCTTTATAGTCCTGTCGGGTTTCGCCACCTCTGACTTGAGCGTCGATTTTTGT
GATGCTCGTCAGGGGGGCGGAGCCTATGGAAAAACGCCAGCAACGCGGCCTTTTTACGGTTCCTGGCCTT
TTGCTGGCCTTTTGCTCACATGT
Features (pLannotate 1.2.2; 19 found; start..end, strand, type, name):
      1..241     +  promoter       U6 promoter: RNA polymerase III promoter for human U6 snRNA
    268..343     +  misc_RNA       gRNA scaffold: guide RNA scaffold for the Streptococcus pyogenes CRISPR/Cas9 system
    350..393     +  misc_RNA       gRNA scaffold (fragment): guide RNA scaffold for the Streptococcus pyogenes CRISPR/Cas9 system
    440..725     +  enhancer       CMV enhancer: human cytomegalovirus immediate early enhancer; contains an 18-bp deletion relative to the standard CMV enhancer
    727..1004    +  promoter       chicken β-actin promoter: No description available
   1005..1232    +  intron         hybrid intron: hybrid between chicken β-actin (CBA) and minute virus of mice (MMV) introns (Gray et al., 2011)
   1370..3085    +  CDS            Cas9(N): N-terminal portion of Streptococcus pyogenes Cas9 (Zetsche et al., 2015)
   2972..5470    +  CDS            Cas9(C): C-terminal portion of Streptococcus pyogenes Cas9 (Zetsche et al., 2015)
   5471..5518    +  CDS            nucleoplasmin NLS: bipartite nuclear localization signal from nucleoplasmin
   5588..6301    +  CDS            EGFP: EGFP is a basic (constitutively fluorescent) green fluorescent protein published in 1996, derived from Aequorea victoria. It is reported to be a rapidly-maturing weak dimer with moderate acid sensitivity.
   6335..6446    +  polyA_signal   bGH poly(A) signal: bovine growth hormone polyadenylation signal
   6551..6691    +  repeat_region  AAV2 ITR: inverted terminal repeat of adeno-associated virus serotype 2 inverted
   6696..6747    -  misc_feature   bom (fragment): basis of mobility region from pBR322
   6766..7221    +  rep_origin     f1 ori (sequence partly withheld): f1 bacteriophage origin of replication; arrow indicates direction of (+) strand synthesis
   7222..7271    -  misc_feature   bom (fragment): basis of mobility region from pBR322
   7373..7408    -  CDS            rop (fragment): Rop protein, which maintains plasmids at low copy number; rop
   7503..7607    +  promoter       AmpR promoter: bla
   7608..8468    +  CDS            AmpR: β-lactamase; bla; confers resistance to ampicillin, carbenicillin, and related antibiotics
   8639..9227    +  rep_origin     ori: high-copy-number ColE1/pMB1/pBR322/pUC origin of replication
