[The description below was written by a language model from this plasmid's Addgene catalogue record and pLannotate feature annotations shown in this document.]
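Description:
PX458-gR2A_ISO is a mammalian expression plasmid built on the SpCas9(BB)-2A-GFP (PX458) backbone. From a single vector of about 9.3 kb it delivers both Streptococcus pyogenes Cas9 and a guide RNA directed against the rat IgG2a heavy chain locus. It is propagated in E. coli through a high-copy ColE1/pUC-type origin and selected with ampicillin via the β-lactamase gene. An f1 phage origin and a single AAV2 inverted terminal repeat are also annotated in the backbone, along with small fragments of bom and rop.

The guide cassette consists of a human U6 RNA polymerase III promoter followed by the 20-nt spacer, which was cloned into the BbsI sites (destroyed in the process), and the S. pyogenes gRNA scaffold. A separate Pol II unit uses the CMV enhancer, chicken β-actin promoter and a hybrid intron to drive humanized SpCas9. The annotation tool splits the Cas9 coding sequence into overlapping N- and C-terminal segments, but it is a continuous coding region. The catalogue entry lists an N-terminal 3XFLAG tag, which is not picked out in the feature table. A nucleoplasmin nuclear localization signal follows Cas9, then EGFP, and a bGH polyadenylation signal ends the unit. As the backbone name indicates, EGFP is linked through a 2A peptide, so it is produced as a separate reporter that marks transfected cells and allows them to be enriched by fluorescence.

The plasmid is intended for co-transfection with the pHybr_r2a donor plasmids. The Cas9 cut in the heavy chain locus promotes homology-directed repair, which converts rat IgG2a hybridomas to express their antibody in a chosen isotype.
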