Addgene plasmid #124808: PX458-gR2A_ISO
Purpose: Vector for expression Cas9 with gRNA specific for rat IgG2a heavy chain locus. Use in combination with pHybr_r2a> plasmids to convert expression of rat IgG2a hybridomas to isotype of choice.
Depositing lab: Ferenc Scheeren & Martijn Verdoes. Depositing organization: Leiden University Medical Center. Publication: Functional diversification of hybridoma-produced antibodies by CRISPR/HDR genomic engineering. van der Schoot JMS, Fennemann FL, Valente M, Dolen Y, Hagemans IM, Becker AMD, Le Gall CM, van Dalen D, Cevirgel A, van Bruggen JAC, Engelfriet M, Caval T, Bentlage AEH, Fransen MF, Nederend M, Leusen JHW, Heck AJR, Vidarsson G, Figdor CG, Verdoes M, Scheeren FA. Sci Adv. 2019 Aug 28;5(8):eaaw1822. doi: 10.1126/sciadv.aaw1822. eCollection 2019 Aug. PubMed 31489367.
Backbone
  Vector backbone: SpCas9(BB)-2A-GFP (PX458)
  Backbone size w/o insert (bp): 9200
  Total vector size (bp): 9200
  Vector type: Mammalian Expression
Growth in bacteria
  Bacterial resistance: Ampicillin, 100 μg/mL
  Growth temperature: 37°C
  Growth strain: DH5alpha
  Copy number: Unknown
Gene/Insert
  Gene/Insert name: hSPCas9
  gRNA/shRNA sequence: TGTAGACAGCCACAGACTTG
  Species: Synthetic
  Tag / fusion protein: 3XFLAG (N terminal on insert); GFP (C terminal on insert)
  Cloning method: Restriction Enzyme; 5′ cloning site BbsI (destroyed during cloning); 3′ cloning site BbsI (destroyed during cloning)
  Sequencing primers: 5′ CCATAAGGTCATGTACTGGGCACAA; 3′ CGTAACTTGAAAGTATTTCGATTTCTTGGC
Terms and licenses: Academic/Nonprofit Terms; Industry Terms: Not Available to Industry
How to cite: PX458-gR2A_ISO was a gift from Ferenc Scheeren & Martijn Verdoes (Addgene plasmid # 124808 ; http://n2t.net/addgene:124808 ; RRID:Addgene_124808)
